Addgene plasmid #185112: KBB611
Purpose: Pom152 central repeats 4 and 5 in pEX-N-His for bacterial expression and purification
Depositing lab: Ken Belanger. Depositing organization: Colgate University.
Backbone
  Vector backbone: pGC10
  Backbone manufacturer: Blue Heron
  Vector type: Bacterial Expression
Growth in bacteria
  Bacterial resistance: Ampicillin, 100 μg/mL
  Growth temperature: 37°C
  Growth strain: DH5alpha
  Copy number: High Copy
Gene/Insert
  Gene/Insert name: POM152
  Species: S. cerevisiae (budding yeast)
  Mutation: Pom152 repeats 4&5-6His
  Tag / fusion protein: 6His (C terminal on insert)
  Cloning method: Restriction Enzyme; 5′ cloning site unknown (unknown if destroyed)
Terms and licenses: Academic/Nonprofit Terms; Industry Terms: Not Available to Industry
How to cite: KBB611 was a gift from Ken Belanger (Addgene plasmid # 185112 ; http://n2t.net/addgene:185112 ; RRID:Addgene_185112)
