[The description below was written by a language model from this plasmid's Addgene catalogue record and pLannotate feature annotations shown in this document.]
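Description:
KBB611 is a bacterial expression plasmid for producing and purifying a fragment of the Saccharomyces cerevisiae nuclear pore membrane protein Pom152, specifically central repeats 4 and 5. The catalogue lists the backbone as pGC10, while the purpose line places the insert in pEX-N-His; the record does not explain how these two names relate. The sequenced plasmid is about 4.9 kb and is maintained at high copy in E. coli through a ColE1/pUC-type origin, with ampicillin selection from a β-lactamase gene under its own promoter. An f1 origin is also present, which can support single-stranded DNA production. Short annotated fragments of an RSF origin, a bom site, a CMV promoter, an hGH polyadenylation signal and lacZα appear to be backbone remnants rather than functional parts of the expression unit.

The expression cassette is a standard IPTG-inducible T7 system. A T7 promoter is followed directly by a lac operator and the T7 gene 10 ribosome binding site, and a T7 terminator closes the unit. A plasmid-borne lacI gene with its own promoter supplies the repressor that keeps transcription off until induction, and expression requires a host that provides T7 RNA polymerase. The open reading frame begins with a His tag and a TEV protease cleavage site, followed by a POM152 fragment of roughly 420 bp. This layout allows metal-affinity purification and subsequent tag removal. The catalogue describes the 6His tag as C-terminal on the insert, whereas the feature table annotates only the N-terminal His-TEV leader, so tag placement should be checked against the sequence. The purified repeats would suit biochemical or structural studies of this nucleoporin, although the record states no use beyond expression and purification.
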