Features (pLannotate 1.2.2; 22 found; start..end, strand, type, name):
    110..127     +  promoter       CMVd1 promoter (fragment): truncated human cytomegalovirus (CMV) immediate early promoter that yields slightly reduced expression relative to the full-length promoter
    132..150     +  promoter       T7 promoter: promoter for bacteriophage T7 RNA polymerase
    151..175     +  protein_bind   lac operator: The lac repressor binds to the lac operator to inhibit transcription in E. coli. This inhibition can be relieved by adding lactose or isopropyl-β-D-thiogalactopyranoside (IPTG). lac repressor encoded by lacI
    179..201     +  RBS            RBS: efficient ribosome binding site from bacteriophage T7 gene 10 (Olins and Rangwala, 1989)
    212..229     +  CDS            7xHis (fragment): 6xHis affinity tag
    230..250     +  CDS            TEV site: tobacco etch virus (TEV) protease recognition and cleavage site
    260..682     +  CDS            POM152 (fragment): PO152_YEAST - Experimental evidence at protein level: Swiss-Prot protein existence level 1. Functions as a component of the nuclear pore complex (NPC). NPC components, collectively referred to as nucleoporins (NUPs), can play the role of both NPC structural components and of docking or interaction partners for transiently associated nuclear transport factors. POM152 is important for the de novo assembly of NPCs. From Saccharomyces cerevisiae (strain ATCC 204508 / S288c) (Baker's yeast).
    764..810     +  terminator     T7 terminator: transcription terminator for bacteriophage T7 RNA polymerase
    811..830     +  polyA_signal   hGH poly(A) signal (fragment): human growth hormone polyadenylation signal
    860..993     +  rep_origin     RSF ori (fragment): Plasmids containing the RSF 1030 origin of replication can be propagated in E. coli cells that contain additional plasmids with compatible origins.
    998..1049    -  misc_feature   bom (fragment): basis of mobility region from pBR322
   1056..1133    +  promoter       lacI promoter: lacI
   1134..2216    +  CDS            lacI: lac repressor; lacI; The lac repressor binds to the lac operator to inhibit transcription in E. coli. This inhibition can be relieved by adding lactose or isopropyl-β-D-thiogalactopyranoside (IPTG).
   2229..2250    +  protein_bind   CAP binding site: CAP binding activates transcription in the presence of cAMP. E. coli catabolite activator protein
   2265..2295    +  promoter       lac promoter: promoter for the E. coli lac operon
   2303..2319    +  protein_bind   lac operator: The lac repressor binds to the lac operator to inhibit transcription in E. coli. This inhibition can be relieved by adding lactose or isopropyl-β-D-thiogalactopyranoside (IPTG). lac repressor encoded by lacI
   2339..2476    +  CDS            lacZα (fragment): LacZα fragment of β-galactosidase; lacZ fragment
   2667..3255    -  rep_origin     ori: high-copy-number ColE1/pMB1/pBR322/pUC origin of replication
   3426..4286    -  CDS            AmpR: β-lactamase; bla; confers resistance to ampicillin, carbenicillin, and related antibiotics
   4287..4391    -  promoter       AmpR promoter: bla
   4418..4846    +  rep_origin     f1 ori (sequence partly withheld): f1 bacteriophage origin of replication; arrow indicates direction of (+) strand synthesis
   4877..97      -  CDS            lacZα (fragment) (across the origin): LacZα fragment of β-galactosidase; lacZ fragment
>Addgene plasmid #185112 | KBB611 | addgene full sequence | sequence record 368078 | Addgene NGS Result
TTACGCCAGCTGGCGAAAGGGGGATGTGCTGCAAGGCGATTAAGTTGGGTAACGCCAGGGTTTTCCCAGT
CACGACGTTGTAAAACGACGGCCAGTGCCGAATTCTGCTGGACTTTCCAAAATGTCGAGCTTAATACGAC
TCACTATAGGGGAATTGTGAGCGGATAACAATTCCCCTTTTGTTTAACTTTAAGAAGGAGAGGCCACCAT
GCATCACCATCACCATCACGAAAACCTGTATTTTCAGGGCGCGATCGCCGAACCTATCAAAGAAGCTAAA
ATTAAGCACGGTTCTGTCACTGAAATTCCGCTCAAATTAAGTGGAGAGGGGCCATTCACCGTTAAGTTTA
AACACATGGATTACGATGGAAACATTGTGAAAGAATTTGAAAACAAATTTCAGAATAGTTATAAGCCCGC
TTTGAAAGTAAGTAAAGAAGGGCTTTACCAATTGGTCGATATTCGTGACTCAAGTTGCCAAGGTAATGTG
ATTTACCGGAACAGTCTGTATAAGGTATCTTTCTTGGAGAAGCCAAAATTTGCAATTCAAGACAATCATC
ACATTACAAAAGTAACGGAAAATTTATTCTCTAAAGAAGAAGTCTGTCAAGGGATGGAAGGTACGGTTGA
TTTGGCTCTATTTGGTTCTCCACCATTCATATTAGAATATGATTTGATGGCATAAACGCGTTAAACGCGG
CCGCTCGAGGTTTAAACGGCCGGCCACATGACTGACTGAGCCACGATAACCGCTGAGCAATAACTAGCAT
AACCCCTTGGGGCCTCTAAACGGGTCTTGAGGGGTTTTTTCCCACCAGCCTTGTCCTAATCCGCGGCGGT
TCCTGGCCTTTTGCTGGCCTTTTGCTCACATGTTCTTTCCTGCGTTATCCCCTGATTCTGTGGATAACCG
TATTACCGCCTTTGAGTGAGCTGATACCGCTCGCCGCAGCCGAACGACCGAGCGCAGCGAGTCAGTGAGC
GAGGAAGCGGAAGAGCGCCTGATGCGGTATTTTCTCCTTACGCATCTGTGCGGTATTTCACACCGCATAA
ATTCCGACACCATCGAATGGCGCAAAACCTTTCGCGGTATGGCATGATAGCGCCCGGAAGAGAGTCAATT
CAGGGTGGTGAATGTGAAACCAGTAACGTTATACGATGTCGCAGAGTATGCCGGTGTCTCTTATCAGACC
GTTTCCCGCGTGGTGAACCAGGCCAGCCACGTTTCTGCGAAAACGCGGGAAAAAGTGGAAGCGGCGATGG
CGGAGCTGAATTACATTCCCAACCGCGTGGCACAACAACTGGCGGGCAAACAGTCGTTGCTGATTGGCGT
TGCCACCTCCAGTCTGGCCCTGCACGCGCCGTCGCAAATTGTCGCGGCGATTAAATCTCGCGCCGATCAA
CTGGGTGCCAGCGTGGTGGTGTCGATGGTAGAACGAAGCGGCGTCGAAGCCTGTAAAGCGGCGGTGCACA
ATCTTCTCGCGCAACGAGTCAGTGGGCTGATCATTAACTATCCGCTGGATGACCAGGATGCCATTGCTGT
GGAAGCTGCCTGCACTAATGTTCCGGCGTTATTTCTTGATGTCTCTGACCAGACACCCATCAACAGTATT
ATTTTCTCCCATGAAGACGGTACGCGACTGGGCGTGGAGCATCTGGTCGCATTGGGTCACCAGCAAATCG
CGCTGTTAGCGGGCCCATTAAGTTCTGTCTCGGCGCGTCTGCGTCTGGCTGGCTGGCATAAATATCTCAC
TCGCAATCAAATTCAGCCGATAGCGGAACGGGAAGGCGACTGGAGTGCCATGTCCGGTTTTCAACAAACC
ATGCAAATGCTGAATGAGGGCATCGTTCCCACTGCGATGCTGGTTGCCAACGATCAGATGGCGCTGGGCG
CAATGCGCGCCATTACCGAGTCCGGGCTGCGCGTTGGTGCGGATATCTCGGTAGTGGGATACGACGATAC
CGAAGACAGCTCATGTTATATCCCGCCGTTAACCACCATCAAACAGGATTTTCGCCTGCTGGGGCAAACC
AGCGTGGACCGCTTGCTGCAACTCTCTCAGGGCCAGGCGGTGAAGGGCAATCAGCTGTTGCCCGTCTCAC
TGGTGAAAAGAAAAACCACCCTGGCGCCCAATACGCAAACCGCCTCTCCCCGCGCGTTGGCCGATTCATT
AATGCAGCTGGCACGACAGGTTTCCCGACTGGAAAGCGGGCAGTGAGCGCAACGCAATTAATGTAAGTTA
GCTCACTCATTAGGCACCCCAGGCTTTACACTTTATGCTTCCGGCTCGTATGTTGTGTGGAATTGTGAGC
GGATAACAATTTCACACAGGAAACAGCTATGACCATGATTACGGATTCACTGGCCGTCGTTTTACAACGT
CGTGACTGGGAAAACCCTGGCGTTACCCAACTTAATCGCCTTGCAGCACATCCCCCTTTCGCCAGCTGGC
GTAATAGCGAAGAGGCCCGCACCGATGGATCCGCTCTTCCGCTTCCTCGCTCACTGACTCGCTGCGCTCG
GTCGTTCGGCTGCGGCGAGCGGTATCAGCTCACTCAAAGGCGGTAATACGGTTATCCACAGAATCAGGGG
ATAACGCAGGAAAGAACATGTGAGCAAAAGGCCAGCAAAAGGCCAGGAACCGTAAAAAGGCCGCGTTGCT
GGCGTTTTTCCATAGGCTCCGCCCCCCTGACGAGCATCACAAAAATCGACGCTCAAGTCAGAGGTGGCGA
AACCCGACAGGACTATAAAGATACCAGGCGTTTCCCCCTGGAAGCTCCCTCGTGCGCTCTCCTGTTCCGA
CCCTGCCGCTTACCGGATACCTGTCCGCCTTTCTCCCTTCGGGAAGCGTGGCGCTTTCTCATAGCTCACG
CTGTAGGTATCTCAGTTCGGTGTAGGTCGTTCGCTCCAAGCTGGGCTGTGTGCACGAACCCCCCGTTCAG
CCCGACCGCTGCGCCTTATCCGGTAACTATCGTCTTGAGTCCAACCCGGTAAGACACGACTTATCGCCAC
TGGCAGCAGCCACTGGTAACAGGATTAGCAGAGCGAGGTATGTAGGCGGTGCTACAGAGTTCTTGAAGTG
GTGGCCTAACTACGGCTACACTAGAAGAACAGTATTTGGTATCTGCGCTCTGCTGAAGCCAGTTACCTTC
GGAAAAAGAGTTGGTAGCTCTTGATCCGGCAAACAAACCACCGCTGGTAGCGGTGGTTTTTTTGTTTGCA
AGCAGCAGATTACGCGCAGAAAAAAAGGATCTCAAGAAGATCCTTTGATCTTTTCTACGGGGTCTGACGC
TCAGTGGAACGAAAACTCACGTTAAGGGATTTTGGTCATGAGATTATCAAAAAGGATCTTCACCTAGATC
CTTTTAAATTAAAAATGAAGTTTTAAATCAATCTAAAGTATATATGAGTAAACTTGGTCTGACAGTTACC
AATGCTTAATCAGTGAGGCACCTATCTCAGCGATCTGTCTATTTCGTTCATCCATAGTTGCCTGACTCCC
CGTCGTGTAGATAACTACGATACGGGAGGGCTTACCATCTGGCCCCAGTGCTGCAATGATACCGCGAGAC
CCACGCTCACCGGCTCCAGATTTATCAGCAATAAACCAGCCAGCCGGAAGGGCCGAGCGCAGAAGTGGTC
CTGCAACTTTATCCGCCTCCATCCAGTCTATTAATTGTTGCCGGGAAGCTAGAGTAAGTAGTTCGCCAGT
TAATAGTTTGCGCAACGTTGTTGCCATTGCTACAGGCATCGTGGTGTCACGCTCGTCGTTTGGTATGGCT
TCATTCAGCTCCGGTTCCCAACGATCAAGGCGAGTTACATGATCCCCCATGTTGTGCAAAAAAGCGGTTA
GCTCCTTCGGTCCTCCGATCGTTGTCAGAAGTAAGTTGGCCGCAGTGTTATCACTCATGGTTATGGCAGC
ACTGCATAATTCTCTTACTGTCATGCCATCCGTAAGATGCTTTTCTGTGACTGGTGAGTACTCAACCAAG
TCATTCTGAGAATAGTGTATGCGGCGACCGAGTTGCTCTTGCCCGGCGTCAATACGGGATAATACCGCGC
CACATAGCAGAACTTTAAAAGTGCTCATCATTGGAAAACGTTCTTCGGGGCGAAAACTCTCAAGGATCTT
ACCGCTGTTGAGATCCAGTTCGATGTAACCCACTCGTGCACCCAACTGATCTTCAGCATCTTTTACTTTC
ACCAGCGTTTCTGGGTGAGCAAAAACAGGAAGGCAAAATGCCGCAAAAAAGGGAATAAGGGCGACACGGA
AATGTTGAATACTCATACTCTTCCTTTTTCAATATTATTGAAGCATTTATCAGGGTTATTGTCTCATGAG
CGGATACATATTTGAATGTATTTAGAAAAATAAACAAATAGGGGTTCCGCGCACATTTCCCCGAAAAGTG
CCACCTG
[124 nt withheld, positions 4418-4541]
C
[91 nt withheld, positions 4543-4633]
A
[49 nt withheld, positions 4635-4683]
CCTTTGACGTTGGAGTCCACGTTCTTT
[37 nt withheld, positions 4711-4747]
ACCCTATCTCGGTCTATTCTTTTGATTTATAAGGGATTTTGCCGATTTCGGCCTATTGGTTAAAAAATGA
GCTGATTTAACAAAAATTTAACGCGAATTTTAACAAAATATTAACGCTTACAATTTCCATTCGCCATTCA
GGCTGCGCAACTGTTGGGAAGGGCGATCGGTGCGGGCCTCTTCGCTA
